Addgene plasmid #100002: pAS2-1-Dhr1
Purpose: Express yeast Dhr1 with Y2H binding domain fusion
Depositing lab: Susan Baserga. Depositing organization: Yale University. Publication: The SSU processome interactome in Saccharomyces cerevisiae reveals potential new protein subcomplexes. Vincent NG, Charette JM, Baserga SJ. RNA. 2017 Oct 20. pii: rna.062927.117. doi: 10.1261/rna.062927.117. PubMed 29054886.
Backbone
  Vector backbone: pAS2-1
  Vector type: Yeast Expression
Growth in bacteria
  Bacterial resistance: Ampicillin, 100 μg/mL
  Growth temperature: 37°C
  Growth strain: DH5alpha
  Copy number: High Copy
Gene/Insert
  Gene/Insert name: Dhr1
  Species: S. cerevisiae (budding yeast)
  Entrez Gene: ECM16 (a.k.a. DHR1)
  Tag / fusion protein: Y2H binding domain (N terminal on backbone)
  Cloning method: Gateway Cloning
Terms and licenses: Academic/Nonprofit Terms; Industry Terms: Not Available to Industry
Depositor comments: Addgene NGS results found S1073N, and an extra 30 amino acids at the C-terminus of the Dhr1 translation compared to NP_013847.1.
How to cite: pAS2-1-Dhr1 was a gift from Susan Baserga (Addgene plasmid # 100002 ; http://n2t.net/addgene:100002 ; RRID:Addgene_100002)
