[The description below was written by a language model from this plasmid's Addgene catalogue record.]
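Description:
pAS2-1-Dhr1 is a yeast expression plasmid built on the pAS2-1 backbone and designed as a bait construct for yeast two-hybrid (Y2H) assays. It carries the Saccharomyces cerevisiae gene DHR1 (systematic gene entry ECM16), introduced by Gateway recombination cloning so that the open reading frame is fused in frame to a Y2H DNA-binding domain supplied by the backbone at the N terminus. In bacteria the plasmid is maintained at high copy number under ampicillin selection. The record does not list the yeast promoter, the yeast origin of replication or the auxotrophic marker used for selection in yeast, and no feature table is provided, so these elements cannot be confirmed from the information given.

In a two-hybrid experiment, the binding-domain–Dhr1 fusion is co-expressed with a partner protein fused to a transcriptional activation domain. Physical interaction between the two brings the domains together at reporter gene promoters and activates transcription, giving a scorable growth or colour phenotype. The associated work concerns mapping protein–protein interactions among components of the small subunit (SSU) processome, the ribosome biogenesis complex, which suggests this plasmid served as one of the baits in that interactome screen.

Sequencing by the repository found that the encoded Dhr1 differs from the reference protein. It carries an S1073N substitution and has an additional 30 amino acids at the C terminus of the translation, which should be borne in mind when interpreting interaction data.
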