>Addgene plasmid #100002 | pAS2-1-Dhr1 | depositor partial sequence | sequence record 182753 | pAS2-1
GAACGAAGCATCTGTGCTTCATTTTGTAGAACAAAAATGCAACGCGAGAGCGCTAATTTTTCAAACAAAG
AATCTGAGCTGCATTTTTACAGAACAGAAATGCAACGCGAAAGCGCTATTTTACCAACGAAGAATCTGTG
CTTCATTTTTGTAAAACAAAAATGCAACGCGAGAGCGCTAATTTTTCAAACAAAGAATCTGAGCTGCATT
TTTACAGAACAGAAATGCAACGCGAGAGCGCTATTTTACCAACAAAGAATCTATACTTCTTTTTTGTTCT
ACAAAAATGCATCCCGAGAGCGCTATTTTTCTAACAAAGCATCTTAGATTACTTTTTTTCTCCTTTGTGC
GCTCTATAATGCAGTCTCTTGATAACTTTTTGCACTGTAGGTCCGTTAAGGTTAGAAGAAGGCTACTTTG
GTGTCTATTTTCTCTTCCATAAAAAAAGCCTGACTCCACTTCCCGCGTTTACTGATTACTAGCGAAGCTG
CGGGTGCATTTTTTCAAGATAAAGGCATCCCCGATTATATTCTATACCGATGTGGATTGCGCATACTTTG
TGAACAGAAAGTGATAGCGTTGATGATTCTTCATTGGTCAGAAAATTATGAACGGTTTCTTCTATTTTGT
CTCTATATACTACGTATAGGAAATGTTTACATTTTCGTATTGTTTTCGATTCACTCTATGAATAGTTCTT
ACTACAATTTTTTTGTCTAAAGAGTAATACTAGAGATAAACATAAAAAATGTAGAGGTCGAGTTTAGATG
CAAGTTCAAGGAGCGAAAGGTGGATGGGTAGGTTATATAGGGATATAGCACAGAGATATATAGCAAAGAG
ATACTTTTGAGCAATGTTTGTGGAAGCGGTATTCGCAATATTTTAGTAGCTCGTTACAGTCCGGTGCGTT
TTTGGTTTTTTGAAAGTGCGTCTTCAGAGCGCTTTTGGTTTTCAAAAGCGCTCTGAAGTTCCTATACTTT
CTAGAGAATAGGAACTTCGGAATAGGAACTTCAAAGCGTTTCCGAAAACGAGCGCTTCCGAAAATGCAAC
GCGAGCTGCGCACATACAGCTCACTGTTCACGTCGCACCTATATCTGCGTGTTGCCTGTATATATATATA
CATGAGAAGAACGGCATAGTGCGTGTTTATGCTTAAATGCGTACTTATATGCGTCTATTTATGTAGGATG
AAAGGTAGTCTAGTACCTCCTGTGATATTATCCCATTCCATGCGGGGTATCGTATGCTTCCTTCAGCACT
ACCCTTTAGCTGTTCTATATGCTGCCACTCCTCAATTGGATTAGTCTCATCCTTCAATGCTATCATTTCC
TTTGATATTGGATCATATTAAGAAACCATTATTATCATGACATTAACCTATAAAAATAGGCGTATCACGA
GGCCCTTTCGTCTCGCGCGTTTCGGTGATGACGGTGAAAACCTCTGACACATGCAGCTCCCGGAGACGGT
CACAGCTTGTCTGTAAGCGGATGCCGGGAGCAGACAAGCCCGTCAGGGCGCGTCAGCGGGTGTTGGCGGG
TGTCGGGGCTGGCTTAACTATGCGGCATCAGAGCAGATTGTACTGAGAGTGCACCATAGATCAACGACAT
TACTATATATATAATATAGGAAGCATTTAATAGACAGCATCGTAATATATGTGTACTTTGCAGTTATGAC
GCCAGATGGCAGTAGTGGAAGATATTCTTTATTGAAAAATAGCTTGTCACCTTACGTACAATCTTGATCC
GGAGCTTTTCTTTTTTTGCCGATTAAGAATTAATTCGGTCGAAAAAAGAAAAGGAGAGGGCCAAGAGGGA
GGGCATTGGTGACTATTGAGCACGTGAGTATACGTGATTAAGCACACAAAGGCAGCTTGGAGTATGTCTG
TTATTAATTTCACAGGTAGTTCTGGTCCATTGGTGAAAGTTTGCGGCTTGCAGAGCACAGAGGCCGCAGA
ATGTGCTCTAGATTCCGATGCTGACTTGCTGGGTATTATATGTGTGCCCAATAGAAAGAGAACAATTGAC
CCGGTTATTGCAAGGAAAATTTCAAGTCTTGTAAAAGCATATAAAAATAGTTCAGGCACTCCGAAATACT
TGGTTGGCGTGTTTCGTAATCAACCTAAGGAGGATGTTTTGGCTCTGGTCAATGATTACGGCATTGATAT
CGTCCAACTGCATGGAGATGAGTCGTGGCAAGAATACCAAGAGTTCCTCGGTTTGCCAGTTATTAAAAGA
CTCGTATTTCCAAAAGACTGCAACATACTACTCAGTGCAGCTTCACAGAAACCTCATTCGTTTATTCCCT
TGTTTGATTCAGAAGCAGGTGGGACAGGTGAACTTTTGGATTGGAACTCGATTTCTGACTGGGTTGGAAG
GCAAGAGAGCCCCGAAAGCTTACATTTTATGTTAGCTGGTGGACTGACGCCAGAAAATGTTGGTGATGCG
CTTAGATTAAATGGCGTTATTGGTGTTGATGTAAGCGGAGGTGTGGAGACAAATGGTGTAAAAGACTCTA
ACAAAATAGCAAATTTCGTCAAAAATGCTAAGAAATAGGTTATTACTGAGTAGTATTTATTTAAGTATTG
TTTGTGCACTTGCCGATCTATGCGGTGTGAAATACCGCACAGATGCGTAAGGAGAAAATACCGCATCAGG
AAATTGTAAACGTTAATATTTTGTTAAAATTCGCGTTAAATTTTTGTTAAATCAGCTCATTTTTTAACCA
ATAGGCCGAAATCGGCAAAATCCCTTATAAATCAAAAGAATAGACCGAGATAGGGT
[37 nt withheld, positions 2787-2823]
AAAGAACGTGGACTCCAACGTCAAAGG
[49 nt withheld, positions 2851-2899]
T
[91 nt withheld, positions 2901-2991]
G
[124 nt withheld, positions 2993-3116]
CGCGCCATTCGCCATTCAGGCTGCGCAACTGTTGGGAAGGGCGATCGGTGCGGGCCTCTTCGCTATTACG
CCAGCTGGCGAAAGGGGGATGTGCTGCAAGGCGATTAAGTTGGGTAACGCCAGGGTTTTCCCAGTCACGA
CGTTGTAAAACGACGGCCAGTCGTCCAAGCTTTCGCGAGCTCGAGATCCCGAGCTTTGCAAATTAAAGCC
TTCGAGCGTCCCAAAACCTTCTCAAGCAAGGTTTTCAGTATAATGTTACATGCGTACACGCGTCTGTACA
GAAAAAAAAGAAAAATTTGAAATATAAATAACGTTCTTAATACTAACATAACTATAAAAAAATAAATAGG
GACCTAGACTTCAGGTTGTCTAACTCCTTCCTTTTCGGTTAGAGCGGATGTGGGGGGAGGGCGTGAATGT
AAGCGTGACATAACTAATTACATGATATCGACAAAGGAAAAGGGGCCTGTTTACTCACAGGCTTTTTTCA
AGTAGGTAATTAAGTCGTTTCTGTCTTTTTCCTTCTTCAACCCACCAAAGGCCATCTTGGTACTTTTTTT
TTTTTTTTTTTTTTTTTTTTTTTTTTTTTTTTTTTTTTTTTTTTTTTTTTTTTTTTTTTTTTTTTTTTTT
TTTTTTTTTTTTTTTTTCATAGAAATAATACAGAAGTAGATGTTGAATTAGATTAAACTGAAGATATATA
ATTTATTGGAAAATACATAGAGCTTTTTGTTGATGCGCTTAAGCGATCAATTCAACAACACCACCAGCAG
CTCTGATTTTTTCTTCAGCCAACTTGGAGACGAATCTAGCTTTGACGATAACTGGAACATTTGGGATTCT
ACCCTTACCCAAGATCTTACCGTAACCGGCTGCCAAAGTGTCAATAACTGGAGCAGTTTCCTTAGAAGCA
GATTTCAAGTATTGGTCTCTCTTGTCTTCTGGGATCAATGTCCACAATTTGTCCAAGTTCAAGACTGGCT
TCCAGAAATGAGCTTGTTGCTTGTGGAAGTATCTCATACCAACCTTACCGAAATAACCTGGATGGTATTT
ATCCATGTTAATTCTGTGGTGATGTTGACCACCGGCCATACCTCTACCACCGGGGTGCTTTCTGTGCTTA
CCGATACGACCTTTACCGGCTGAGACGTGACCTCTGTGCTTTCTAGTCTTAGTGAATCTGGAAGGCATTC
TTGATTAGTTGGATGATTGTTCTGGGATTTAATGCAAAAAAATCACTAAGAAGGAAAAAAATCAACGGAG
AAAGCAAACGCCATCTTAAATATACGGGATACAGATGAAAGGTTTGAACCTATCTGGGAAAATACGCATT
AAACAAGCGAAAAACTGCGAGGAAAATTGTTTGCGTCTCTGCGGGCTATTCACGCGCCAGAGGAAAATAG
GAAAAATAACAGGGCATTAGAAAAATAATTTTGATTTTGGTAATGTGTGGGTCCCTGGTGTACAGATGTT
ACATTGGTTACAGTACTCTTGTTTTTGCTGTGTTTTTCGATGAATCTCCAAAATGGTTGTTAGCACATGG
AAGAGTCACCGATGCTAAGTTATCTCTATGTAAGCTACGTGGCGTGACTTTTGATGAAGCCGCACAAGAG
ATACAGGATTGGCAACTGCAAATAGAATCTGGGGATCTAGATATCCTTTTGTTGTTTCCGGGTGTACAAT
ATGGACTTCCTCTTTTCTGGCAACCAAACCCATACATCGGGATTCCTATAATACCTTCGTTGGTCTCCCT
AACATGTAGGTGGCGGAGGGGAGATATACAATAGAACAGATACCAGACAAGACATAATGGGCTAAACAAG
ACTACACCAATTACACTGCCTCATTGATGGTGGTACATAACGAACTAATACTGTAGCCCTAGACTTGATA
GCCATCATCATATCGAAGTTTCACTACCCTTTTTCCATTTGCCATCTATTGAAGTAATAATAGGCGCATG
CAACTTCTTTTCTTTTTTTTTCTTTTCTCTCTCCCCCGTTGTTGTCTCACCATATCCGCAATGACAAAAA
AAATGATGGAAGACACTAAAGGAAAAAATTAACGACAAAGACAGCACCAACAGATGTCGTTGTTCCAGAG
CTGATGAGGGGTATCTTCGAACACACGAAACTTTTTCCTTCCTTCATTCACGCACACTACTCTCTAATGA
GCAACGGTATACGGCCTTCCTTCCAGTTACTTGAATTTGAAATAAAAAAAGTTTGCCGCTTTGCTATCAA
GTATAAATAGACCTGCAATTATTAATCTTTTGTTTCCTCGTCATTGTTCTCGTTCCCTTTCTTCCTTGTT
TCTTTTTCTGCACAATATTTCAAGCTATACCAAGCATACAATCAACTCCAAGCTTGAAGCAAGCCTCCTG
AAAGATGAAGCTACTGTCTTCTATCGAACAAGCATGCGATATTTGCCGACTTAAAAAGCTCAAGTGCTCC
AAAGAAAAACCGAAGTGCGCCAAGTGTCTGAAGAACAACTGGGAGTGTCGCTACTCTCCCAAAACCAAAA
GGTCTCCGCTGACTAGGGCACATCTGACAGAAGTGGAATCAAGGCTAGAAAGACTGGAACAGCTATTTCT
ACTGATTTTTCCTCGAGAAGACCTTGACATGATTTTGAAAATGGATTCTTTACAGGATATAAAAGCATTG
TTAACAGGATTATTTGTACAAGATAATGTGAATAAAGATGCCGTCACAGATAGATTGGCTTCAGTGGAGA
CTGATATGCCTCTAACATTGAGACAGCATAGAATAAGTGCGACATCATCATCGGAAGAGAGTAGTAACAA
AGGTCAAAGACAGTTGACTGTATCGCCGGTATTGCAATACCCAGCTTTGACTCATATGGCCATGGAGGCC
GAATTCCCGGGGATCCGTCGACCTGCAGCCAAGCTAATTCCGGGCGAATTTCTTATGATTTATGATTTTT
ATTATTAAATAAGTTATAAAAAAAATAAGTGTATACAAATTTTAAAGTGACTCTTAGGTTTTAAAACGAA
AATTCTTGTTCTTGAGTAACTCTTTCCTGTAGGTCAGGTTGCTTTCTCAGGTATAGCATGAGGTCGCTCT
TATTGACCACACCTCTACCGGCATGCAAGCTTGGCGTAATCATGGTCATAGCTGTTTCCTGTGTGAAATT
GTTATCCGCTCACAATTCCACACAACATACGAGCCGGAAGCATAAAGTGTAAAGCCTGGGGTGCCTAATG
AGTGAGGTAACTCACATTAATTGCGTTGCGCTCACTGCCCGCTTTCCAGTCGGGAAACCTGTCGTGCCAG
CTGGATTAATGAATCGGCCAACGCGCGGGGAGAGGCGGTTTGCGTATTGGGCGCTCTTCCGCTTCCTCGC
TCACTGACTCGCTGCGCTCGGTCGTTCGGCTGCGGCGAGCGGTATCAGCTCACTCAAAGGCGGTAATACG
GTTATCCACAGAATCAGGGGATAACGCAGGAAAGAACATGTGAGCAAAAGGCCAGCAAAAGGCCAGGAAC
CGTAAAAAGGCCGCGTTGCTGGCGTTTTTCCATAGGCTCCGCCCCCCTGACGAGCATCACAAAAATCGAC
GCTCAAGTCAGAGGTGGCGAAACCCGACAGGACTATAAAGATACCAGGCGTTTCCCCCTGGAAGCTCCCT
CGTGCGCTCTCCTGTTCCGACCCTGCCGCTTACCGGATACCTGTCCGCCTTTCTCCCTTCGGGAAGCGTG
GCGCTTTCTCATAGCTCACGCTGTAGGTATCTCAGTTCGGTGTAGGTCGTTCGCTCCAAGCTGGGCTGTG
TGCACGAACCCCCCGTTCAGCCCGACCGCTGCGCCTTATCCGGTAACTATCGTCTTGAGTCCAACCCGGT
AAGACACGACTTATCGCCACTGGCAGCAGCCACTAGTAACAGGATTAGCAGAGCGAGGTATGTAGGCGGT
GCTACAGAGTTCTTGAAGTGGTGGCCTAACTACGGCTACACTAGAAGGACAGTATTTGGTATCTGCGCTC
TGCTGAAGCCAGTTACCTTCGGAAAAAGAGTTGGTAGCTCTTGATCCGGCAAACAAACCACCGCTGGTAG
CGGTGGTTTTTTTGTTTGCAAGCAGCAGATTACGCGCAGAAAAAAAGGATCTCAAGAAGATCCTTTGATC
TTTTCTACGGGGTCTGACGCTCAGTGGAACGAAAACTCACGTTAAGGGATTTTGGTCATGAGATTATCAA
AAAGGATCTTCACCTAGATCCTTTTAAATTAAAAATGAAGTTTTAAATCAATCTAAAGTATATATGAGTA
AACTTGGTCTGACAGTTACCAATGCTTAATCAGTGAGGCACCTATCTCAGCGATCTGTCTATTTCGTTCA
TCCATAGTTGCCTGACTCCCCGTCGTGTAGATAACTACGATACGGGAGGGCTTACCATCTGGCCCCAGTG
CTGCAATGATACCGCGAGACCCACGCTCACCGGCTCCAGATTTATCAGCAATAAACCAGCCAGCCGGAAG
GGCCGAGCGCAGAAGTGGTCCTGCAACTTTATCCGCCTCCATCCAGTCTATTAATTGTTGCCGGGAAGCT
AGAGTAAGTAGTTCGCCAGTTAATAGTTTGCGCAACGTTGTTGCCATTGCTACAGGCATCGTGGTGTCAC
GCTCGTCGTTTGGTATGGCTTCATTCAGCTCCGGTTCCCAACGATCAAGGCGAGTTACATGATCCCCCAT
GTTGTGCAAAAAAGCGGTTAGCTCCTTCGGTCCTCCGATCGTTGTCAGAAGTAAGTTGGCCGCAGTGTTA
TCACTCATGGTTATGGCAGCACTGCATAATTCTCTTACTGTCATGCCATCCGTAAGATGCTTTTCTGTGA
CTGGTGAGTACTCAACCAAGTCATTCTGAGAATAGTGTATGCGGCGACCGAGTTGCTCTTGCCCGGCGTC
AATACGGGATAATACCGCGCCACATAGCAGAACTTTAAAAGTGCTCATCATTGGAAAACGTTCTTCGGGG
CGAAAACTCTCAAGGATCTTACCGCTGTTGAGATCCAGTTCGATGTAACCCACTCGTGCACCCAACTGAT
CTTCAGCATCTTTTACTTTCACCAGCGTTTCTGGGTGAGCAAAAACAGGAAGGCAAAATGCCGCAAAAAA
GGGAATAAGGGCGACACGGAAATGTTGAATACTCATACTCTTCCTTTTTCAATATTATTGAAGCATTTAT
CAGGGTTATTGTCTCATGAGCGGATACATATTTGAATGTATTTAGAAAAATAAACAAATAGGGGTTCCGC
GCACATTTCCCCGAAAAGTGCCACCT
