>Addgene plasmid #100002 | pAS2-1-Dhr1 | addgene partial sequence | sequence record 193625 | Addgene Partial NGS Result
GAAATAATACAGAAGTAGATGTTGAATTAGATTAAACTGAAGATATATAATTTATTGGAAAATACATAGA
GTTTTTGTTGATGCGCTTAAGCGATCAATTCAACAACACCACCAGCAGCTCTGATTTTTTCTTCAGCCAA
CTTGGAGACGAATCTAGCTTTGACGATAACTGGAACATTTGGGATTCTACCCTTACCCAAGATCTTACCG
TAACCGGCTGCCAAAGTGTCAATAACTGGAGCAGTTTCCTTAGAAGCAGATTTCAAGTATTGGTCTCTCT
TGTCTTCTGGGATCAATGTCCACAATTTGTCCAAGTTCAAGACTGGCTTCCAGAAATGAGCTTGTTGCTT
GTGGAAGTATCTCATACCAACCTTACCGAAATAACCTGGATGGTATTTATCCATGTTAATTCTGTGGTGA
TGTTGACCACCGGCCATACCTCTACCACCGGGGTGCTTTCTGTGCTTACCGATACGACCTTTACCGGCTG
AGACGTGACCTCTGTGCTTTCTAGTCTTAGTGAATCTGGAAGGCATTCTTGATTAGTTGGATGATTGTTC
TGGGATTTAATGCAAAAAAATCACTAAGAAGGAAAAAAATCAACGGAGAAAGCAAACGCCATCTTAAATA
TACGGGATACAGATGAAAGGTTTGAACCTATCTGGGAAAATACGCATTAAACAAGCGAAAAACTGCGAGG
AAAATTGTTTGCGTCTCTGCGGGCTATTCACGCGCCAGAGGAAAAATAGGAAAAATAACAGGCATTAGAA
AAATAATTTTGATTTTGGTAATGTGTGGGTCCCTGGTGTACAGATGTTACATTGGTTACAGTACTCTTGT
TTTTGCTGTGTTTTTCGATGAATCTCCAAAATGGTTGTTAGCACATGGAAGAGTCACCGATGCTAAGTTA
TCTCTATGTAAGCTACGTGGCGTGACTTTTGATGAAGCCGCACAAGAGATACAGGATTGGCAACTGCAAA
TAGAATCTGGGGATCTAGATATCCTTTTGTTGTTTCCGGGTGTACAATATGGACTTCCTCTTTTCTGGCA
ACCAAACCCATACATCGGGATTCCTATAATACCTTCGTTGGTCTCCCTAACATGTAGGTGGCGGAGGGGA
GATATACAATAGAACAGATACCAGACAAGACATAATGGGCTAAACAAGACTACACCAATTACACTGCCTC
ATTGATGGTGGTACATAACGAACTAATACTGTAGCCCTAGACTTGATAGCCATCATCATATCGAAGTTTC
ACTACCCTTTTTCCATTTGCCATCTATTGAAGTAATAATAGGCGCATGCAACTTCTTTTCTTTTTTTTTC
TTTTCTCTCTCCCCCGTTGTTGTCTCACCATATCCGCAATGACAAAAAAATGATGGAAGACACTAAAGGA
AAAAATTAACGACAAAGACAGCACCAACAGATGTCGTTGTTCCAGAGCTGATGAGGGGTATCTCGAAGCA
CACGAAACTTTTTCCTTCCTTCATTCACGCACACTACTCTCTAATGAGCAACGGTATACGGCCTTCCTTC
CAGTTACTTGAATTTGAAATAAAAAAAAGTTTGCTGTCTTGCTATCAAGTATAAATAGACCTGCAATTAT
TAATCTTTTGTTTCCTCGTCATTGTTCTCGTTCCCTTTCTTCCTTGTTTCTTTTTCTGCACAATATTTCA
AGCTATACCAAGCATACAATCAACTCCAAGCTTGAAGCAAGCCTCCTGAAAGATGAAGCTACTGTCTTCT
ATCGAACAAGCATGCGATATTTGCCGACTTAAAAAGCTCAAGTGCTCCAAAGAAAAACCGAAGTGCGCCA
AGTGTCTGAAGAACAACTGGGAGTGTCGCTACTCTCCCAAAACCAAAAGGTCTCCGCTGACTAGGGCACA
TCTGACAGAAGTGGAATCAAGGCTAGAAAGACTGGAACAGCTATTTCTACTGATTTTTCCTCGAGAAGAC
CTTGACATGATTTTGAAAATGGATTCTTTACAGGATATAAAAGCATTGTTAACAGGATTATTTGTACAAG
ATAATGTGAATAAAGATGCCGTCACAGATAGATTGGCTTCAGTGGAGACTGATATGCCTCTAACATTGAG
ACAGCATAGAATAAGTGCGACATCATCATCGGAAGAGAGTAGTAACAAAGGTCAAAGACAGTTGACTGTA
TCGCCGGAATTGCAATACCCAGCTTTGACTCATATGGCCATGGAGGCCGAATTAGCTTTCACAAGTTTGT
ACAAAAAAGCAGGCTACAAAATGGGTACTTACAGAAAAAGGTTTAATGAAAAAGCCAGATCCGGCCATAT
GGCCAAATTAAAAGAACTGAAAAGAATTAGGAATAAGCAGTTCACTAGACAGGATGAAAACGATGAAAGA
GTAGAAAACCCAGATTCAGCTCCCGCTGAGAGTTCTACTACGGAGCCAAATGCCAATGCGGAAATTCTTG
AACCTCTCACTGAAGAAGAAAAGAAAATGAAGAAAAGAAAACTACAGGAGTTATTTACCCCAAAGGAATC
GAAAGTTTCGAGATTGAAGAAGAAAAGACTGGATAAATTTATTGAACATCAATTAAAAAGAGAGGAAAGA
AAGACAATTATTGGTAAACTTCAAGATTATAAGATAGATACAAGTTTGTTGACAAGCTCTAAAAGGTTAG
GAGAGGGCAGGCAGACTAAAAAGGAAGAATTCAAAGAAGCACTGAGTTTAGAACGTCAAGGAAGAGGAAA
TGAACAAACAAATGAAATATTATACGAAGAATATGAACCAAAAGTTTGGGATGAGTATGGTGAAGGAGGG
AGCTCTGAGGATGATGACGGCGAAGATGATTTCGAGGCTTCATTTGGTAGTATGCCGAAACCAACGGACA
ATGAGGAGAAGAAATCATCAGGTTTTATTGATCATAGACCAGCAAAATTTGGTGGATCTGGTCTTAGCTT
TGGGTTTAGCAATATAAAAGTCATAAACAAAGAAAGCAAAACTCCGAAGAAGAAATATAATTGGAGACAA
CGAGTAGAAATGGAAGAATTGAAGAAGCATGGGAAAGAAGATGAAATGGATTTCGACACGACATCTGAAG
ATGATGACGAAGAGGAGGATCAGGAAGAAGAAGACAAAATGCATCCTAGTGAAAACCCACTCGAAGAAGT
TGAAAGCGCAGATAGTGAAACTGGCTCAGAAAAATTTGACCAAAATGATGTTGCTAACGAATTCAAGGAT
TGGGCCAATCAAGAAATAAAAAAATTGGAAGGTAGAGATCAAGAGCTAGTTACTCCCACTTTGAACATCG
ATTATAAACCGATAATTAGAAAGGAAGATTTAGATGATGGTCTCCAAGAAGCTTATGTTCCAATAAACGA
GAATTCCACCCGTAAAGCCTTCTATGTTGAAGTTAGCAGATCAGATGAAATTCAGAAAGCAAGAATTCAA
CTACCAGTATTTGGTGAAGAACACAAAATTATGGAGGCTATTCACCATAATGATGTAGTGATTATTTGTG
GTGAAACGGGGTCAGGTAAGACTACACAAGTCCCACAATTTTTATATGAGGCTGGGTTTGGTGCCGAAGA
TTCTCCAGATTACCCAGGAATGGTGGGTATCACTCAACCAAGAAGAGTGGCCGCTGTGTCCATGGCTGAA
CGTGTAGCTAATGAATTGGGGGACCATGGTCATAAAGTAGGATACCAAATTAGGTTTGACTCTACCGCAA
AGGAGGACACAAAGGTCAAGTTTATGACAGATGGTGTCTTGCTACGAGAAATGATGCACGATTTCAAGTT
GACTAAATATTCCTCCATTATCATAGATGAAGCACATGAAAGAAACATTAACACTGATATTTTGATCGGT
ATGCTTAGCCGTTGTGTTCGGTTAAGAGCTAAACTACATAAGGAGAACCCGATCGAGCACAAGAAGCTAA
AACTCATCATCATGTCAGCTACATTAAGGGTATCAGATTTCAGCGAAAACAAAACATTGTTCCCCATAGC
GCCCCCTGTCTTACAGGTTGATGCAAGGCAGTTTCCAGTCTCTATTCACTTTAATCGTAGAACTGCATTC
AACTATACAGACGAGGCTTTCAGAAAGACTTGCAAAATTCACCAGAAACTTCCTCCTGGCGCTATATTGG
TGTTTTTAACCGGTCAGCAGGAAATTACACACATGGTAAAAAGGCTAAGAAAGGAATTTCCTTTTAAGAA
AAACTCCAAGTACAACAAAGATTTAGAAACACCCGTTTCTAAAATGGGTATCAATTCAAAAACAACAGAT
TTGGAGGCTGAGGATATAGACTTCAGTGTACAAGTTATCGATCAAGATAAGTTCAAGAGCGCGATAAGAT
ACGAAGAAGATGAAGGTAACAGTGGAAACGGTGAAGATGAGGAAGACGAAGAGGAAGAAGGGTTTGAAGA
AGTCCTAACTGAAGGGCAAACAGCTAACGATCCTTTATATGTCCTTCCACTGTATTCTCTATTACCAACC
AAGGAACAAATGAGAGTCTTTCAAAAACCTCCTCAAGGTTCTAGGCTTTGTATTGTTGCAACAAATGTTG
CAGAAACATCGTTAACTATACCTGGAGTTAGATATGTTGTTGATTCCGGGAGGTCTAAAGAGCGTAAATA
TAATGAATCAAATGGCGTACAGAGTTTTGAAGTGGGCTGGGTAAGTAAAGCTAGTGCCAATCAAAGAAGC
GGTAGAGCAGGTCGTACTGGACCAGGCCATTGTTACCGTTTATATTCGTCTGCTGTTTTTGAACATGATT
TCGAACAGTTCTCTAAACCTGAAATCTTAAGAATGCCAGTGGAGAGCATCGTGTTACAAATGAAGAGCAT
GGCCATTCATAATATCATTAATTTTCCATTTCCAACTCCTCCAGATAGAGTTGCCCTTTCCAAGGCAATA
CAATTACTGCAATATTTAGGTGCTCTTGATAATAAGGAGATGATTACTGAAGATGGTAAAAAAATGAGCC
TGTTCCCACTTTCACCCAGATTTTCCAAAATGTTACTTGTTTCTGACGAAAAAGCCTGCCTTCCTTATAT
TGTAGCAATTGTTAGTGCCCTTTCGGTGGGAGATCCTTTTATCAATGAATTTGAGTTGGGAATAAACGAA
ATTTCTAGAAAACCAAATCCAGATGAAAATCTAGATGATAAGATTAGAGAGCACGATGAATCAACACCAG
GTATGGATCCTGAACTGAAAAAGGAATTGCGCAGTAAATTCTATAAAAGCAGGAGTCAGTTTAGTAAATT
AGACAAATTTAGTGACGTATTCCGTTTATTAAGTGTTGTAAGTGCAATGGACTACGTTCCAAAGGAACAA
AAAGAAATATTCATGAAGAAAAATTTTTTAAGAGGCAAACTAATGGAAGAAATAGTAAAATTGAGGAAGC
AGTTAATGTATATCATCAAGTCCAACACTTCAAAAGAAAATATTGCCGTAGTAATTAGGAATGAAGACTT
GAAAAGTGATATTCCAAACGTCATACAAATAAAACTTTTAAAACAAATGATTTGCGCTGGTTTTGTCGAC
CATGTTGCCGTAAGAGCAGATGTTTTATTTCCAGATGATGCTAAGATAACCAACAGAACTTCCATAATCA
ACATTCCTTATATTCCTGTTTTGGCCACGAGAACACCAAATATCGAGGACTGCTTTGTCTATATCCATCC
GACTTCAATTTTAAATAATTTGGGGGAAATGCCACCCAAATACATGCTCTATTATTCCTTGCACCTTGGT
GGAAATAATAAAACAAGGATGAATACTTTATGTGACATCGCAAGCACCCCCTTAGCGAACATAGCAAGAA
AGGGACTTCTTTTGACATACAGTAAACCTCTGACTGGTCAAGGCTTGAAGACCGTTAATTTATCACCTAC
GGAACGGTATTGTTATGTGGTTCCTAGATTTGGATCCACAGTTGACAACGATCTCAAGATTGGTTGGGAT
TTAAATCCTATAGCAGTGCATCAGAAGAAGCAAAAAGGCCAGTGGACAGTCATTAAGTTTATCACCAGAA
AGGGCTTCCAGACCATCACAGGTGAAGAGAAAGAAAAAAAAAACCCAGCTTTCTTGTACAAAGTGGTGAG
TCGACCTGCAGCCAAGCTAATTCCGGGCGAATTTCTTATGATTTATGATTTTTATTATTAAATAAGTTAT
AAAAAAAATAAGTGTATACAAATTTTAAAGTGACTCTTAGGTTTTAAAACGAAAATTCTTATTCTTGAGT
AACTCTTTCCTGTAGGTCAGGTTGCTTTCTCAGGTATAGCATGAGGTCGCTCTTATTGACCACACCTCTA
CCGGCATGCAAGCTTGGCGTAATCATGGTCATAGCTGTTTCCTGTGTGAAATTGTTATCCGCTCACAATT
CCACACAACATACGAGCCGGAAGCATAAAGTGTAAAGCCTGGGGTGCCTAATGAGTGAGCTAACTCACAT
TAATTGCGTTGCGCTCACTGCCCGCTTTCCAGTCGGGAAACCTGTCGTGCCAGCTGCATTAATGAATCGG
CCAACGCGCGGGGAGAGGCGGTTTGCGTATTGGGCGCTCTTCCGCTTCCTCGCTCACTGACTCGCTGCGC
TCGGTCGTTCGGCTGCGGCGAGCGGTATCAGCTCACTCAAAGGCGGTAATACGGTTATCCACAGAATCAG
GGGATAACGCAGGAAAGAACATGTGAGCAAAAGGCCAGCAAAAGGCCAGGAACCGTAAAAAGGCCGCGTT
GCTGGCGTTTTTCCATAGGCTCCGCCCCCCTGACGAGCATCACAAAAATCGACGCTCAAGTCAGAGGTGG
CGAAACCCGACAGGACTATAAAGATACCAGGCGTTTCCCCCTGGAAGCTCCCTCGTGCGCTCTCCTGTTC
CGACCCTGCCGCTTACCGGATACCTGTCCGCCTTTCTCCCTTCGGGAAGCGTGGCGCTTTCTCATAGCTC
ACGCTGTAGGTATCTCAGTTCGGTGTAGGTCGTTCGCTCCAAGCTGGGCTGTGTGCACGAACCCCCCGTT
CAGCCCGACCGCTGCGCCTTATCCGGTAACTATCGTCTTGAGTCCAACCCGGTAAGACACGACTTATCGC
CACTGGCAGCAGCCACTAGTAACAGGATTAGCAGAGCGAGGTATGTAGGCGGTGCTACAGAGTTCTTGAA
GTGGTGGCCTAACTACGGCTACACTAGAAGAACAGTATTTGGTATCTGCGCTCTGCTGAAGCCAGTTACC
TTCGGAAAAAGAGTTGGTAGCTCTTGATCCGGCAAACAAACCACCGCTGGTAGCGGTGGTTTTTTTGTTT
GCAAGCAGCAGATTACGCGCAGAAAAAAAGGATCTCAAGAAGATCCTTTGATCTTTTCTACGGGGTCTGA
CGCTCAGTGGAACGAAAACTCACGTTAAGGGATTTTGGTCATGAGATTATCAAAAAGGATCTTCACCTAG
ATCCTTTTAAATTAAAAATGAAGTTTTAAATCAATCTAAAGTATATATGAGTAAACTTGGTCTGACAGTT
ACCAATGCTTAATCAGTGAGGCACCTATCTCAGCGATCTGTCTATTTCGTTCATCCATAGTTGCCTGACT
CCCCGTCGTGTAGATAACTACGATACGGGAGGGCTTACCATCTGGCCCCAGTGCTGCAATGATACCGCGA
GACCCACGCTCACCGGCTCCAGATTTATCAGCAATAAACCAGCCAGCCGGAAGGGCCGAGCGCAGAAGTG
GTCCTGCAACTTTATCCGCCTCCATCCAGTCTATTAATTGTTGCCGGGAAGCTAGAGTAAGTAGTTCGCC
AGTTAATAGTTTGCGCAACGTTGTTGCCATTGCTACAGGCATCGTGGTGTCACGCTCGTCGTTTGGTATG
GCTTCATTCAGCTCCGGTTCCCAACGATCAAGGCGAGTTACATGATCCCCCATGTTGTGCAAAAAAGCGG
TTAGCTCCTTCGGTCCTCCGATCGTTGTCAGAAGTAAGTTGGCCGCAGTGTTATCACTCATGGTTATGGC
AGCACTGCATAATTCTCTTACTGTCATGCCATCCGTAAGATGCTTTTCTGTGACTGGTGAGTACTCAACC
AAGTCATTCTGAGAATAGTGTATGCGGCGACCGAGTTGCTCTTGCCCGGCGTCAATACGGGATAATACCG
CGCCACATAGCAGAACTTTAAAAGTGCTCATCATTGGAAAACGTTCTTCGGGGCGAAAACTCTCAAGGAT
CTTACCGCTGTTGAGATCCAGTTCGATGTAACCCACTCGTGCACCCAACTGATCTTCAGCATCTTTTACT
TTCACCAGCGTTTCTGGGTGAGCAAAAACAGGAAGGCAAAATGCCGCAAAAAAGGGAATAAGGGCGACAC
GGAAATGTTGAATACTCATACTCTTCCTTTTTCAATATTATTGAAGCATTTATCAGGGTTATTGTCTCAT
GAGCGGATACATATTTGAATGTATTTAGAAAAATAAACAAATAGGGGTTCCGCGCACATTTCCCCGAAAA
GTGCCACCTGAACGAAGCATCTGTGCTTCATTTTGTAGAACAAAAATGCAACGCGAGAGCGCTAATTTTT
CAAACAAAGAATCTGAGCTGCATTTTTACAGAACAGAAATGCAACGCGAAAGCGCTATTTTACCAACGAA
GAATCTGTGCTTCATTTTTGTAAAACAAAAATGCAACGCGAGAGCGCTAATTTTTCAAACAAAGAATCTG
AGCTGCATTTTTACAGAACAGAAATGCAACGCGAGAGCGCTATTTTACCAACAAAGAATCTATACTTCTT
TTTTGTTCTACAAAAATGCATCCCGAGAGCGCTATTTTTCTAACAAAGCATCTTAGATTACTTTTTTTCT
CCTTTGTGCGCTCTATAATGCAGTCTCTTGATAACTTTTTGCACTGTAGGTCCGTTAAGGTTAGAAGAAG
GCTACTTTGGTGTCTATTTTCTCTTCCATAAAAAAAGCCTGACTCCACTTCCCGCGTTTACTGATTACTA
GCGAAGCTGCGGGTGCATTTTTTCAAGATAAAGGCATCCCCGATTATATTCTATACCGATGTGGATTGCG
CATACTTTGTGAACAGAAAGTGATAGCGTTGATGATTCTTCATTGGTCAGAAAATTATGAACGGTTTCTT
CTATTTTGTCTCTATATACTACGTATAGGAAATGTTTACATTTTCGTATTGTTTTCGATTCACTCTATGA
ATAGTTCTTACTACAATTTTTTTGTCTAAAGAGTAATACTAGAGATAAACATAAAAAATGTAGAGGTCGA
GTTTAGATGCAAGTTCAAGGAGCGAAAGGTGGATGGGTAGGTTATATAGGGATATAGCACAGAGATATAT
AGCAAAGAGATACTTTTGAGCAATGTTTGTGGAAGCGGTATTCGCAATATTTTAGTAGCTCGTTACAGTC
CGGTGCGTTTTTGGTTTTTTGAAAGTGCGTCTTCAGAGCGCTTTTGGTTTTCAAAAGCGCTCTGAAGTTC
CTATACTTTCTAGAGAATAGGAACTTCGGAATAGGAACTTCAAAGCGTTTCCGAAAACGAGCGCTTCCGA
AAATGCAACGCGAGCTGCGCACATACAGCTCACTGTTCACGTCGCACCTATATCTGCGTGTTGCCTGTAT
ATATATATACATGAGAAGAACGGCATAGTGCGTGTTTATGCTTAAATGCGTACTTATATGCGTCTATTTA
TGTAGGATGAAAGGTAGTCTAGTACCTCCTGTGATATTATCCCATTCCATGCGGGGTATCGTATGCTTCC
TTCAGCACTACCCTTTAGCTGTTCTATATGCTGCCACTCCTCAATTGGATTAGTCTCATCCTTCAATGCT
ATCATTTCCTTTGATATTGGATCATACTAAGAAACCATTATTATCATGACATTAACCTATAAAAATAGGC
GTATCACGAGGCCCTTTCGTCTCGCGCGTTTCGGTGATGACGGTGAAAACCTCTGACACATGCAGCTCCC
GGAGACGGTCACAGCTTGTCTGTAAGCGGATGCCGGGAGCAGACAAGCCCGTCAGGGCGCGTCAGCGGGT
GTTGGCGGGTGTCGGGGCTGGCTTAACTATGCGGCATCAGAGCAGATTGTACTGAGAGTGCACCATAGAT
CAACGACATTACTATATATATAATATAGGAAGCATTTAATAGAACAGCATCGTAATATATGTGTACTTTG
CAGTTATGACGCCAGATGGCAGTAGTGGAAGATATTCTTTATTGAAAAATAGCTTGTCACCTTACGTACA
ATCTTGATCCGGAGCTTTTCTTTTTTTGCCGATTAAGAATTAATTCGGTCGAAAAAAGAAAAGGAGAGGG
CCAAGAGGGAGGGCATTGGTGACTATTGAGCACGTGAGTATACGTGATTAAGCACACAAAGGCAGCTTGG
AGTATGTCTGTTATTAATTTCACAGGTAGTTCTGGTCCATTGGTGAAAGTTTGCGGCTTGCAGAGCACAG
AGGCCGCAGAATGTGCTCTAGATTCCGATGCTGACTTGCTGGGTATTATATGTGTGCCCAATAGAAAGAG
AACAATTGACCCGGTTATTGCAAGGAAAATTTCAAGTCTTGTAAAAGCATATAAAAATAGTTCAGGCACT
CCGAAATACTTGGTTGGCGTGTTTCGTAATCAACCTAAGGAGGATGTTTTGGCTCTGGTCAATGATTACG
GCATTGATATCGTCCAACTGCATGGAGATGAGTCGTGGCAAGAATACCAAGAGTTCCTCGGTTTGCCAGT
TATTAAAAGACTCGTATTTCCAAAAGACTGCAACATACTACTCAGTGCAGCTTCACAGAAACCTCATTCG
TTTATTCCCTTGTTTGATTCAGAAGCAGGTGGGACAGGTGAACTTTTGGATTGGAACTCGATTTCTGACT
GGGTTGGAAGGCAAGAGAGCCCCGAAAGCTTACATTTTATGTTAGCTGGTGGACTGACGCCAGAAAATGT
TGGTGATGCGCTTAGATTAAATGGCGTTATTGGTGTTGATGTAAGCGGAGGTGTGGAGACAAATGGTGTA
AAAGACTCTAACAAAATAGCAAATTTCGTCAAAAATGCTAAGAAATAGGTTATTACTGAGTAGTATTTAT
TTAAGTATTGTTTGTGCACTTGCCGATCTATGCGGTGTGAAATACCGCACAGATGCGTAAGGAGAAAATA
CCGCATCAGGAAATTGTAAGCGTTAATATTTTGTTAAAATTCGCGTTAAATTTTTGTTAAATCAGCTCAT
TTTTTAACCAATAGGCCGAAATCGGCAAAATCCCTTATAAATCAAAAGAATAGACCGAGATAGGGT
[37 nt withheld, positions 11267-11303]
AAAGAACGTGGACTCCAACGTCAAAGG
[49 nt withheld, positions 11331-11379]
T
[91 nt withheld, positions 11381-11471]
G
[124 nt withheld, positions 11473-11596]
CCATTCGCCATTCAGGCTGCGCAACTGTTGGGAAGGGCGATCGGTGCGGGCCTCTTCGCTATTACGCCAG
CTGGCGAAAGGGGGATGTGCTGCAAGGCGATTAAGTTGGGTAACGCCAGGGTTTTCCCAGTCACGACGTT
GTAAAACGACGGCCAGTGCCAAGCTTTCGCGAGCTCGAGATCCCGAGCTTGCAAATTAAAGCCTTCGAGC
GTCCCAAAACCTTCTCAAGCAAGGTTTTCAGTATAATGTTACATGCGTACACGCGTCTGTACAGAAAAAA
AAGAAAAATTTGAAATATAAATAACGTTCTTAATACTAACATAACTATAAAAAAATAAATAGGGACCTAG
ACTTCAGGTTGTCTAACTCCTTCCTTTTCGGTTAGAGCGGATGTGGGGGGAGGGCGTGAATGTAAGCGTG
ACATAACTAATTACATGATATCGACAAAGGAAAAGGGGCCTGTTTACTCACAGGCTTTTTTCAAGTAGGT
AATTAAGTCGTTTCTGTCTTTTTCCTTCTTCAACCCACCAAAGGCCATCTTGGTAC
